>Addgene plasmid #51085 | AAV-hSyn1-GCaMP6f-P2A-nls-dTomato | addgene full sequence | sequence record 148706 | Addgene NGS
TGCAGAGGGCCCTGCGTATGAGTGCAAGTGGGTTTTAGGACCAGGATGAGGCGGGGTGGGGGTGCCTACC
TGACGACCGACCCCGACCCACTGGACAAGCACCCAACCCCCATTCCCCAAATTGCGCATCCCCTATCAGA
GAGGGGGAGGGGAAACAGGATGCGGCGAGGCGCGTGCGCACTGCCAGCTTCAGCACCGCGGACAGTGCCT
TCGCCCCCGCCTGGCGGCGCGCGCCACCGCCGCCTCAGCACTGAAGGCGCGCTGACGTCACTCGCCGGTC
CCCCGCAAACTCCCCTTCCCGGCCACCTTGGTCGCGTCCGCGCCGCCGCCGGCCCAGCCGGACCGCACCA
CGCGAGGCGCGAGATAGGGGGGCACGGGCGCGACCATCTGCGCTGCGGCGCCGGCGACTCAGCGCTGCCT
CAGTCTGCGGTGGGCAGCGGAGGAGTCGTGTCGTGCCTGAGAGCGCAGTCGAGAAACCGGCTAGAGGATC
CGGCGCCACCATGGGTTCTCATCATCATCATCATCATGGTATGGCTAGCATGACTGGTGGACAGCAAATG
GGTCGGGATCTGTACGACGATGACGATAAGGATCTCGCCACCATGGTCGACTCATCACGTCGTAAGTGGA
ATAAGACAGGTCACGCAGTCAGAGCTATAGGTCGGCTGAGCTCACTCGAGAACGTCTATATCAAGGCCGA
CAAGCAGAAGAACGGCATCAAGGCGAACTTCAAGATCCGCCACAACATCGAGGACGGCGGCGTGCAGCTC
GCCTACCACTACCAGCAGAACACCCCCATCGGCGACGGCCCCGTGCTGCTGCCCGACAACCACTACCTGA
GCGTGCAGTCCAAACTTTCGAAAGACCCCAACGAGAAGCGCGATCACATGGTCCTGCTGGAGTTCGTGAC
CGCCGCCGGGATCACTCTCGGCATGGACGAGCTGTACAAGGGCGGTACCGGAGGGAGCATGGTGAGCAAG
GGCGAGGAGCTGTTCACCGGGGTGGTGCCCATCCTGGTCGAGCTGGACGGCGACGTAAACGGCCACAAGT
TCAGCGTGTCCGGCGAGGGTGAGGGCGATGCCACCTACGGCAAGCTGACCCTGAAGTTCATCTGCACCAC
CGGCAAGCTGCCCGTGCCCTGGCCCACCCTCGTGACCACCCTGACCTACGGCGTGCAGTGCTTCAGCCGC
TACCCCGACCACATGAAGCAGCACGACTTCTTCAAGTCCGCCATGCCCGAAGGCTACATCCAGGAGCGCA
CCATCTTCTTCAAGGACGACGGCAACTACAAGACCCGCGCCGAGGTGAAGTTCGAGGGCGACACCCTGGT
GAACCGCATCGAGCTGAAGGGCATCGACTTCAAGGAGGACGGCAACATCCTGGGGCACAAGCTGGAGTAC
AACCTGCCGGACCAACTGACTGAAGAGCAGATCGCAGAATTTAAAGAGGAATTCTCCCTATTTGACAAGG
ACGGGGATGGGACAATAACAACCAAGGAGCTGGGGACGGTGATGCGGTCTCTGGGGCAGAACCCCACAGA
AGCAGAGCTGCAGGACATGATCAATGAAGTAGATGCCGACGGTGACGGCACAATCGACTTCCCTGAGTTC
CTGACAATGATGGCAAGAAAAATGAAATACAGGGACACGGAAGAAGAAATTAGAGAAGCGTTCGGTGTGT
TTGATAAGGATGGCAATGGCTACATCAGTGCAGCAGAGCTTCGCCACGTGATGACAAACCTTGGAGAGAA
GTTAACAGATGAAGAGGTTGATGAAATGATCAGGGAAGCAGACATCGATGGGGATGGTCAGGTAAACTAC
GAAGAGTTTGTACAAATGATGACAGCGAAGGATAACGGAAGCGGAGCCACTAACTTCTCCCTGTTGAAAC
AAGCAGGGGATGTCGAAGAGAATCCCGGGCCATCTAGAATGGCCCCCAAGAAGAAGAGGAAGGTGGTGAG
CAAGGGCGAGGAGGTCATCAAAGAGTTCATGCGCTTCAAGGTGCGCATGGAGGGCTCCATGAACGGCCAC
GAGTTCGAGATCGAGGGCGAGGGCGAGGGCCGCCCCTACGAGGGCACCCAGACCGCCAAGCTGAAGGTGA
CCAAGGGCGGCCCCCTGCCCTTCGCCTGGGACATCCTGTCCCCCCAGTTCATGTACGGCTCCAAGGCGTA
CGTGAAGCACCCCGCCGACATCCCCGATTACAAGAAGCTGTCCTTCCCCGAGGGCTTCAAGTGGGAGCGC
GTGATGAACTTCGAGGACGGCGGTCTGGTGACCGTGACCCAGGACTCCTCCCTGCAGGACGGCACGCTGA
TCTACAAGGTGAAGATGCGCGGCACCAACTTCCCCCCCGACGGCCCCGTAATGCAGAAGAAGACCATGGG
CTGGGAGGCCTCCACCGAGCGCCTGTACCCCCGCGACGGCGTGCTGAAGGGCGAGATCCACCAGGCCCTG
AAGCTGAAGGACGGCGGCCACTACCTGGTGGAGTTCAAGACCATCTACATGGCCAAGAAGCCCGTGCAAC
TGCCCGGCTACTACTACGTGGACACCAAGCTGGACATCACCTCCCACAACGAGGACTACACCATCGTGGA
ACAGTACGAGCGCTCCGAGGGCCGCCACCACCTGTTCCTGTACGGCATGGACGAGCTGTACAAGTAAGTC
GACGGCGCGCCCCTGCAGGGAATTCGATATCAAGCTTATCGATAATCAACCTCTGGATTACAAAATTTGT
GAAAGATTGACTGGTATTCTTAACTATGTTGCTCCTTTTACGCTATGTGGATACGCTGCTTTAATGCCTT
TGTATCATGCTATTGCTTCCCGTATGGCTTTCATTTTCTCCTCCTTGTATAAATCCTGGTTGCTGTCTCT
TTATGAGGAGTTGTGGCCCGTTGTCAGGCAACGTGGCGTGGTGTGCACTGTGTTTGCTGACGCAACCCCC
ACTGGTTGGGGCATTGCCACCACCTGTCAGCTCCTTTCCGGGACTTTCGCTTTCCCCCTCCCTATTGCCA
CGGCGGAACTCATCGCCGCCTGCCTTGCCCGCTGCTGGACAGGGGCTCGGCTGTTGGGCACTGACAATTC
CGTGGTGTTGTCGGGGAAATCATCGTCCTTTCCTTGGCTGCTCGCCTATGTTGCCACCTGGATTCTGCGC
GGGACGTCCTTCTGCTACGTCCCTTCGGCCCTCAATCCAGCGGACCTTCCTTCCCGCGGCCTGCTGCCGG
CTCTGCGGCCTCTTCCGCGTCTTCGCCTTCGCCCTCAGACGAGTCGGATCTCCCTTTGGGCCGCCTCCCC
GCATCGATACCGAGCGCTGCTCGAGAGATCTACGGGTGGCATCCCTGTGACCCCTCCCCAGTGCCTCTCC
TGGCCCTGGAAGTTGCCACTCCAGTGCCCACCAGCCTTGTCCTAATAAAATTAAGTTGCATCATTTTGTC
TGACTAGGTGTCCTTCTATAATATTATGGGGTGGAGGGGGGTGGTATGGAGCAAGGGGCAAGTTGGGAAG
ACAACCTGTAGGGCCTGCGGGGTCTATTGGGAACCAAGCTGGAGTGCAGTGGCACAATCTTGGCTCACTG
CAATCTCCGCCTCCTGGGTTCAAGCGATTCTCCTGCCTCAGCCTCCCGAGTTGTTGGGATTCCAGGCATG
CATGACCAGGCTCAGCTAATTTTTGTTTTTTTGGTAGAGACGGGGTTTCACCATATTGGCCAGGCTGGTC
TCCAACTCCTAATCTCAGGTGATCTACCCACCTTGGCCTCCCAAATTGCTGGGATTACAGGCGTGAACCA
CTGCTCCCTTCCCTGTCCTTCTGATTTTGTAGGTAACCACGTGCGGACCGAGCGGCCGCAGGAACCCCTA
GTGATGGAGTTGGCCACTCCCTCTCTGCGCGCTCGCTCGCTCACTGAGGCCGGGCGACCAAAGGTCGCCC
GACGCCCGGGCTTTGCCCGGGCGGCCTCAGTGAGCGAGCGAGCGCGCAGCTGCCTGCAGGGGCGCCTGAT
GCGGTATTTTCTCCTTACGCATCTGTGCGGTATTTCACACCGCATA
[95 nt withheld, positions 4037-4131]
T
[46 nt withheld, positions 4133-4178]
C
[141 nt withheld, positions 4180-4320]
CCTTTGACGTTGGAGTCCACGTTCTTT
[37 nt withheld, positions 4348-4384]
ACTCTATCTCGGGCTATTCTTTTGATTTATAAGGGATTTTGCCGATTTCGGTCTATTGGTTAAAAAATGA
GCTGATTTAACAAAAATTTAACGCGAATTTTAACAAAATATTAACGTTTACAATTTTATGGTGCACTCTC
AGTACAATCTGCTCTGATGCCGCATAGTTAAGCCAGCCCCGACACCCGCCAACACCCGCTGACGCGCCCT
GACGGGCTTGTCTGCTCCCGGCATCCGCTTACAGACAAGCTGTGACCGTCTCCGGGAGCTGCATGTGTCA
GAGGTTTTCACCGTCATCACCGAAACGCGCGAGACGAAAGGGCCTCGTGATACGCCTATTTTTATAGGTT
AATGTCATGATAATAATGGTTTCTTAGACGTCAGGTGGCACTTTTCGGGGAAATGTGCGCGGAACCCCTA
TTTGTTTATTTTTCTAAATACATTCAAATATGTATCCGCTCATGAGACAATAACCCTGATAAATGCTTCA
ATAATATTGAAAAAGGAAGAGTATGAGTATTCAACATTTCCGTGTCGCCCTTATTCCCTTTTTTGCGGCA
TTTTGCCTTCCTGTTTTTGCTCACCCAGAAACGCTGGTGAAAGTAAAAGATGCTGAAGATCAGTTGGGTG
CACGAGTGGGTTACATCGAACTGGATCTCAACAGCGGTAAGATCCTTGAGAGTTTTCGCCCCGAAGAACG
TTTTCCAATGATGAGCACTTTTAAAGTTCTGCTATGTGGCGCGGTATTATCCCGTATTGACGCCGGGCAA
GAGCAACTCGGTCGCCGCATACACTATTCTCAGAATGACTTGGTTGAGTACTCACCAGTCACAGAAAAGC
ATCTTACGGATGGCATGACAGTAAGAGAATTATGCAGTGCTGCCATAACCATGAGTGATAACACTGCGGC
CAACTTACTTCTGACAACGATCGGAGGACCGAAGGAGCTAACCGCTTTTTTGCACAACATGGGGGATCAT
GTAACTCGCCTTGATCGTTGGGAACCGGAGCTGAATGAAGCCATACCAAACGACGAGCGTGACACCACGA
TGCCTGTAGCAATGGCAACAACGTTGCGCAAACTATTAACTGGCGAACTACTTACTCTAGCTTCCCGGCA
ACAATTAATAGACTGGATGGAGGCGGATAAAGTTGCAGGACCACTTCTGCGCTCGGCCCTTCCGGCTGGC
TGGTTTATTGCTGATAAATCTGGAGCCGGTGAGCGTGGGTCTCGCGGTATCATTGCAGCACTGGGGCCAG
ATGGTAAGCCCTCCCGTATCGTAGTTATCTACACGACGGGGAGTCAGGCAACTATGGATGAACGAAATAG
ACAGATCGCTGAGATAGGTGCCTCACTGATTAAGCATTGGTAACTGTCAGACCAAGTTTACTCATATATA
CTTTAGATTGATTTAAAACTTCATTTTTAATTTAAAAGGATCTAGGTGAAGATCCTTTTTGATAATCTCA
TGACCAAAATCCCTTAACGTGAGTTTTCGTTCCACTGAGCGTCAGACCCCGTAGAAAAGATCAAAGGATC
TTCTTGAGATCCTTTTTTTCTGCGCGTAATCTGCTGCTTGCAAACAAAAAAACCACCGCTACCAGCGGTG
GTTTGTTTGCCGGATCAAGAGCTACCAACTCTTTTTCCGAAGGTAACTGGCTTCAGCAGAGCGCAGATAC
CAAATACTGTTCTTCTAGTGTAGCCGTAGTTAGGCCACCACTTCAAGAACTCTGTAGCACCGCCTACATA
CCTCGCTCTGCTAATCCTGTTACCAGTGGCTGCTGCCAGTGGCGATAAGTCGTGTCTTACCGGGTTGGAC
TCAAGACGATAGTTACCGGATAAGGCGCAGCGGTCGGGCTGAACGGGGGGTTCGTGCACACAGCCCAGCT
TGGAGCGAACGACCTACACCGAACTGAGATACCTACAGCGTGAGCTATGAGAAAGCGCCACGCTTCCCGA
AGGGAGAAAGGCGGACAGGTATCCGGTAAGCGGCAGGGTCGGAACAGGAGAGCGCACGAGGGAGCTTCCA
GGGGGAAACGCCTGGTATCTTTATAGTCCTGTCGGGTTTCGCCACCTCTGACTTGAGCGTCGATTTTTGT
GATGCTCGTCAGGGGGGCGGAGCCTATGGAAAAACGCCAGCAACGCGGCCTTTTTACGGTTCCTGGCCTT
TTGCTGGCCTTTTGCTCACATGTCCTGCAGGCAGCTGCGCGCTCGCTCGCTCACTGAGGCCGCCCGGGCG
TCGGGCGACCTTTGGTCGCCCGGCCTCAGTGAGCGAGCGAGCGCGCAGAGAGGGAGTGGCCAACTCCATC
ACTAGGGGTTCCTGCGGCCGCACGCGTTTAATTAAGTGTCTAGAC
Features (pLannotate 1.2.2; 16 found; start..end, strand, type, name):
     21..468     +  promoter       hSyn promoter: human synapsin I promoter; confers neuron-specific expression (Kügler et al., 2003)
    501..1850    +  CDS            GCaMP6f: improved fluorescent protein-based calcium sensor (Chen et al., 2013)
   1954..2654    +  CDS            dTomato (fragment): dimeric variant of DsRed fluorescent protein (Shaner et al., 2004) mammalian codon-optimized
   2679..2704    +  misc_feature   MCS (fragment): pBluescript multiple cloning site
   2704..3292    +  misc_feature   WPRE: woodchuck hepatitis virus posttranscriptional regulatory element
   3324..3800    +  polyA_signal   hGH poly(A) signal: human growth hormone polyadenylation signal
   3840..3980    +  repeat_region  AAV2 ITR: inverted terminal repeat of adeno-associated virus serotype 2 inverted
   3985..4036    -  misc_feature   bom (fragment): basis of mobility region from pBR322
   4055..4510    +  rep_origin     f1 ori (sequence partly withheld): f1 bacteriophage origin of replication; arrow indicates direction of (+) strand synthesis
   4511..4560    -  misc_feature   bom (fragment): basis of mobility region from pBR322
   4662..4697    -  CDS            rop (fragment): Rop protein, which maintains plasmids at low copy number; rop
   4792..4896    +  promoter       AmpR promoter: bla
   4897..5757    +  CDS            AmpR: β-lactamase; bla; confers resistance to ampicillin, carbenicillin, and related antibiotics
   5928..6516    +  rep_origin     ori: high-copy-number ColE1/pMB1/pBR322/pUC origin of replication
   6589..6616    +  repeat_region  AAV2 ITR (fragment): inverted terminal repeat of adeno-associated virus serotype 2 inverted
   6645..6672    +  repeat_region  AAV2 ITR (fragment): inverted terminal repeat of adeno-associated virus serotype 2 inverted
