[The description below was written by a language model from this plasmid's Addgene catalogue record and pLannotate feature annotations shown in this document.]
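Description:
AAV-hSyn1-GCaMP6f-P2A-nls-dTomato is an adeno-associated virus transfer plasmid of about 6.7 kb, built on a pAAV-hSyn1-WPRE-hGHpA backbone with altered cloning sites. It is used for neuronal expression either directly in mammalian cells or after packaging into recombinant AAV. In bacteria it is maintained through a high-copy ColE1/pUC-type origin and selected with ampicillin via the β-lactamase gene. An f1 phage origin is also present in the backbone. The expression cassette is flanked by AAV2 inverted terminal repeats, which are the cis elements needed for replication and encapsidation of the vector genome. The feature table annotates one ITR in full, while the other is detected only as short fragments, as often happens with automated annotation of these repeat-rich regions.

The payload is a single open reading frame driven by the human synapsin I promoter, which restricts expression to neurons. It encodes the fast-kinetics genetically encoded calcium indicator GCaMP6f, followed by a P2A self-cleaving peptide and dTomato carrying a nuclear localization signal. The P2A and nls segments are not separately annotated but correspond to the gap between the two annotated coding sequences. Ribosomal skipping at P2A yields two separate proteins from one transcript, so the green calcium sensor remains cytosolic while the red fluorophore accumulates in the nucleus. A WPRE downstream of the coding region enhances transcript stability and expression, and a human growth hormone polyadenylation signal terminates the message.

According to the depositor, the nuclear red signal makes GCaMP-expressing cells easy to identify without significantly overlapping the cytosolic calcium signal. This makes the construct suited to neuronal calcium imaging.
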