Addgene plasmid #51085: AAV-hSyn1-GCaMP6f-P2A-nls-dTomato
Purpose: Neuronal expression of GCaMP6f Ca sensor and physically separate nuclear localized dTomato fluorophore
Depositing lab: Jonathan Ting. Depositing organization: Massachusetts Institute of Technology.
Backbone
  Vector backbone: pAAV-hSyn1-WPRE-HGHpA
  Backbone manufacturer: Modified from Karl Deisseroth
  Backbone size w/o insert (bp): 4590
  Total vector size (bp): 6750
  Modifications to backbone: Altered cloning sites
  Vector type: Mammalian Expression, AAV
Growth in bacteria
  Bacterial resistance: Ampicillin, 100 μg/mL
  Growth temperature: 37°C
  Growth strain: NEB Stable
  Copy number: High Copy
Gene/Insert
  Gene/Insert name: GCaMP6f (alt names: G6f; GCaMP6 fast)
  Species: Synthetic
  Insert size (bp): 2160
  Promoter: human Synapsin1
  Tag / fusion protein: P2A-nls-dTomato (C terminal on insert)
  Cloning method: Restriction Enzyme; 5′ cloning site BamHI (not destroyed); 3′ cloning site AscI (not destroyed)
  Sequencing primers: 5′ ctcagcgctgcctcagtctg; 3′ CCATACGGGAAGCAATAGCATG
Resource information
  A portion of this plasmid was derived from a plasmid made by: The GCaMP6f portion was derived from Addgene plasmid #40755 (Douglas Kim, Janelia Farms).
Terms and licenses: Academic/Nonprofit Terms; Industry Terms: Not Available to Industry
Depositor comments: The addition of the P2A-nls-dTomato allows for easy identification of GCaMP6 expressing cells exhibiting nuclear red fluorescence that does not significantly overlap with the cytosolic GCaMP signal. The GCaMP and fluorophore are physically uncoupled. Permissions were obtained from Douglas Kim and the Clontech licensing office for depositing this new plasmid.
How to cite: AAV-hSyn1-GCaMP6f-P2A-nls-dTomato was a gift from Jonathan Ting (Addgene plasmid # 51085 ; http://n2t.net/addgene:51085 ; RRID:Addgene_51085) For viral preps, please replace (Addgene plasmid # 51085) in the above sentence with: (Addgene viral prep # 51085-AAV1) or (Addgene viral prep # 51085-AAVrg)
