>Addgene plasmid #51085 | AAV-hSyn1-GCaMP6f-P2A-nls-dTomato | addgene partial sequence | sequence record 80090 | WPRE-R 5'-CATAGCGTAAAAGGAGCAACA-3'
ATTTTGTAATCCAGAGGTTGATTATCGATAAGCTTGATATCGAATTCCCTGCAGGGGCGCGCCGTCGACT
TACTTGTACAGCTCGTCCATGCCGTACAGGAACAGGTGGTGGCGGCCCTCGGAGCGCTCGTACTGTTCCA
CGATGGTGTAGTCCTCGTTGTGGGAGGTGATGTCCAGCTTGGTGTCCACGTAGTAGTAGCCGGGCAGTTG
CACGGGCTTCTTGGCCATGTAGATGGTCTTGAACTCCACCAGGTAGTGGCCGCCGTCCTTCAGCTTCAGG
GCCTGGTGGATCTCGCCCTTCAGCACGCCGTCGCGGGGGTACAGGCGCTCGGTGGAGGCCTCCCAGCCCA
TGGTCTTCTTCTGCATTACGGGGCCGTCGGGGGGGAAGTTGGTGCCGCGCATCTTCACCTTGTAGATCAG
CGTGCCGTCCTGCAGGGAGGAGTCCTGGGTCACGGTCACCAGACCGCCGTCCTCGAAGTTCATCACGCGC
TCCCACTTGAAGCCCTCGGGGAAGGACAGCTTCTTGTAATCGGGGATGTCGGCGGGGTGCTTCACGTACG
CCTTGGAGCCGTACATGAACTGGGGGGACAGGATGTCCCAGGCGAAGGGCAGGGGGCCGCCCTTGGTCAC
CTTCAGCTTGGCGGTCTGGGTGCCCTCGTAGGGGCGGCCCTCGCCCTCGCCCTCGATCTCGAACTCGTGG
CCGTTCATGGAGCCCTCCATGCGCACCTTGAAGCGCATGAACTCTTTGATGACCTCCTCGCCCTTGCTCA
CCACCTTCCTCTTCTTCTTGGGGGCCATTCTAGATGGCCCGGGATTCTCTTCGACATCCCCTGCTTGTTT
CAACAGGGAGAAGTTAGTGGCTCCGCTTCCGTTATCCTTCGCTGTCATCATTTGTACAAACTCTTCGTA
