>Addgene plasmid #51085 | AAV-hSyn1-GCaMP6f-P2A-nls-dTomato | addgene partial sequence | sequence record 153041 | pMH4-5 5'-gactcagcgctgcctcagtctg-3'
ACCGGCTAGAGGATCCGGCGCCACCATGGGTTCTCATCATCATCATCATCATGGTATGGCTAGCATGACT
GGTGGACAGCAAATGGGTCGGGATCTGTACGACGATGACGATAAGGATCTCGCCACCATGGTCGACTCAT
CACGTCGTAAGTGGAATAAGACAGGTCACGCAGTCAGAGCTATAGGTCGGCTGAGCTCACTCGAGAACGT
CTATATCAAGGCCGACAAGCAGAAGAACGGCATCAAGGCGAACTTCAAGATCCGCCACAACATCGAGGAC
GGCGGCGTGCAGCTCGCCTACCACTACCAGCAGAACACCCCCATCGGCGACGGCCCCGTGCTGCTGCCCG
ACAACCACTACCTGAGCGTGCAGTCCAAACTTTCGAAAGACCCCAACGAGAAGCGCGATCACATGGTCCT
GCTGGAGTTCGTGACCGCCGCCGGGATCACTCTCGGCATGGACGAGCTGTACAAGGGCGGTACCGGAGGG
AGCATGGTGAGCAAGGGCGAGGAGCTGTTCACCGGGGTGGTGCCCATCCTGGTCGAGCTGGACGGCGACG
TAAACGGCCACAAGTTCAGCGTGTCCGGCGAGGGTGAGGGCGATGCCACCTACGGCAAGCTGACCCTGAA
GTTCATCTGCACCACCGGCAAGCTGCCCGTGCCCTGGCCCACCCTCGTGACCACCCTGACCTACGGCGTG
CAGTGCTTCAGCCGCTACCCCGACCACATGAAGCAGCACGACTTCTTCAAGTCCGCCATGCC
